>Addgene plasmid #110186 | pEGFP-N1_MeCP2(WT) | depositor full sequence | sequence record 207350 | Full Sequence
TAGTTATTAATAGTAATCAATTACGGGGTCATTAGTTCATAGCCCATATATGGAGTTCCGCGTTACATAA
CTTACGGTAAATGGCCCGCCTGGCTGACCGCCCAACGACCCCCGCCCATTGACGTCAATAATGACGTATG
TTCCCATAGTAACGCCAATAGGGACTTTCCATTGACGTCAATGGGTGGAGTATTTACGGTAAACTGCCCA
CTTGGCAGTACATCAAGTGTATCATATGCCAAGTACGCCCCCTATTGACGTCAATGACGGTAAATGGCCC
GCCTGGCATTATGCCCAGTACATGACCTTATGGGACTTTCCTACTTGGCAGTACATCTACGTATTAGTCA
TCGCTATTACCATGGTGATGCGGTTTTGGCAGTACATCAATGGGCGTGGATAGCGGTTTGACTCACGGGG
ATTTCCAAGTCTCCACCCCATTGACGTCAATGGGAGTTTGTTTTGGCACCAAAATCAACGGGACTTTCCA
AAATGTCGTAACAACTCCGCCCCATTGACGCAAATGGGCGGTAGGCGTGTACGGTGGGAGGTCTATATAA
GCAGAGCTGGTTTAGTGAACCGTCAGATCCGCTAGCGCTACCGGACTCAGATCTCGAGATGGTAGCTGGG
ATGTTAGGGCTCAGGGAGGAAAAGTCAGAAGACCAGGATCTCCAGGGCCTCAGAGACAAGCCACTGAAGT
TTAAGAAGGCGAAGAAAGACAAGAAGGAGGACAAAGAAGGCAAGCATGAGCCACTACAACCTTCAGCCCA
CCATTCTGCAGAGCCAGCAGAGGCAGGCAAAGCAGAAACATCAGAAAGCTCAGGCTCTGCCCCAGCAGTG
CCAGAAGCCTCGGCTTCCCCCAAACAGCGGCGCTCCATTATCCGTGACCGGGGACCTATGTATGATGACC
CCACCTTGCCTGAAGGTTGGACACGAAAGCTTAAACAAAGGAAGTCTGGCCGATCTGCTGGAAAGTATGA
TGTATATTTGATCAATCCCCAGGGAAAAGCTTTTCGCTCTAAAGTAGAATTGATTGCATACTTTGAAAAG
GTGGGAGACACCTCCTTGGACCCTAATGATTTTGACTTCACGGTAACTGGGAGAGGGAGCCCCTCCAGGA
GAGAGCAGAAACCACCTAAGAAGCCCAAATCTCCCAAAGCTCCAGGAACTGGCAGGGGTCGGGGACGCCC
CAAAGGGAGCGGCACTGGGAGACCAAAGGCAGCAGCATCAGAAGGTGTTCAGGTGAAAAGGGTCCTGGAG
AAGAGCCCTGGGAAACTTGTTGTCAAGATGCCTTTCCAAGCATCGCCTGGGGGTAAGGGTGAGGGAGGTG
GGGCTACCACATCTGCCCAGGTCATGGTGATCAAACGCCCTGGCAGAAAGCGAAAAGCTGAAGCTGACCC
CCAGGCCATTCCTAAGAAACGGGGTAGAAAGCCTGGGAGTGTGGTGGCAGCTGCTGCAGCTGAGGCCAAA
AAGAAAGCCGTGAAGGAGTCTTCCATACGGTCTGTGCATGAGACTGTGCTCCCCATCAAGAAGCGCAAGA
CCCGGGAGACGGTCAGCATCGAGGTCAAGGAAGTGGTGAAGCCCCTGCTGGTGTCCACCCTTGGTGAGAA
AAGCGGGAAGGGACTGAAGACCTGCAAGAGCCCTGGGCGTAAAAGCAAGGAGAGCAGCCCCAAGGGGCGC
AGCAGCAGTGCCTCCTCCCCACCTAAGAAGGAGCACCATCATCACCACCATCACTCAGAGTCCACAAAGG
CCCCCATGCCACTGCTCCCATCCCCACCCCCACCTGAGCCTGAGAGCTCTGAGGACCCCATCAGCCCCCC
TGAGCCTCAGGACTTGAGCAGCAGCATCTGCAAAGAAGAGAAGATGCCCCGAGGAGGCTCACTGGAAAGC
GATGGCTGCCCCAAGGAGCCAGCTAAGACTCAGCCTATGGTCGCCACCACTACCACAGTTGCAGAAAAGT
ACAAACACCGAGGGGAGGGAGAGCGCAAAGACATTGTTTCATCTTCCATGCCAAGGCCAAACAGAGAGGA
GCCTGTGGACAGCCGGACGCCCGTGACCGAGAGAGTTAGCTGTAAGGATCCACCGGTCGCCACCATGGTG
AGCAAGGGCGAGGAGCTGTTCACCGGGGTGGTGCCCATCCTGGTCGAGCTGGACGGCGACGTAAACGGCC
ACAAGTTCAGCGTGTCCGGCGAGGGCGAGGGCGATGCCACCTACGGCAAGCTGACCCTGAAGTTCATCTG
CACCACCGGCAAGCTGCCCGTGCCCTGGCCCACCCTCGTGACCACCCTGACCTACGGCGTGCAGTGCTTC
AGCCGCTACCCCGACCACATGAAGCAGCACGACTTCTTCAAGTCCGCCATGCCCGAAGGCTACGTCCAGG
AGCGCACCATCTTCTTCAAGGACGACGGCAACTACAAGACCCGCGCCGAGGTGAAGTTCGAGGGCGACAC
CCTGGTGAACCGCATCGAGCTGAAGGGCATCGACTTCAAGGAGGACGGCAACATCCTGGGGCACAAGCTG
GAGTACAACTACAACAGCCACAACGTCTATATCATGGCCGACAAGCAGAAGAACGGCATCAAGGTGAACT
TCAAGATCCGCCACAACATCGAGGACGGCAGCGTGCAGCTCGCCGACCACTACCAGCAGAACACCCCCAT
CGGCGACGGCCCCGTGCTGCTGCCCGACAACCACTACCTGAGCACCCAGTCCGCCCTGAGCAAAGACCCC
AACGAGAAGCGCGATCACATGGTCCTGCTGGAGTTCGTGACCGCCGCCGGGATCACTCTCGGCATGGACG
AGCTGTACAAGTAAAGCGGCCGCGACTCTAGATCATAATCAGCCATACCACATTTGTAGAGGTTTTACTT
GCTTTAAAAAACCTCCCACACCTCCCCCTGAACCTGAAACATAAAATGAATGCAATTGTTGTTGTTAACT
TGTTTATTGCAGCTTATAATGGTTACAAATAAAGCAATAGCATCACAAATTTCACAAATAAAGCATTTTT
TTCACTGCATTCTAGTTGTGGTTTGTCCAAACTCATCAATGTATCTTAAGGCGTAAATTGTAAGCGTTAA
TATTTTGTTAAAATTCGCGTTAAATTTTTGTTAAATCAGCTCATTTTTTAACCAATAGGCCGAAATCGGC
AAAATCCCTTATAAATCAAAAGAATAGACCGAGATAGGGT
[37 nt withheld, positions 3191-3227]
AAAGAACGTGGACTCCAACGTCAAAGG
[49 nt withheld, positions 3255-3303]
T
[91 nt withheld, positions 3305-3395]
G
[124 nt withheld, positions 3397-3520]
CAGGTGGCACTTTTCGGGGAAATGTGCGCGGAACCCCTATTTGTTTATTTTTCTAAATACATTCAAATAT
GTATCCGCTCATGAGACAATAACCCTGATAAATGCTTCAATAATATTGAAAAAGGAAGAGTCCTGAGGCG
GAAAGAACCAGCTGTGGAATGTGTGTCAGTTAGGGTGTGGAAAGTCCCCAGGCTCCCCAGCAGGCAGAAG
TATGCAAAGCATGCATCTCAATTAGTCAGCAACCAGGTGTGGAAAGTCCCCAGGCTCCCCAGCAGGCAGA
AGTATGCAAAGCATGCATCTCAATTAGTCAGCAACCATAGTCCCGCCCCTAACTCCGCCCATCCCGCCCC
TAACTCCGCCCAGTTCCGCCCATTCTCCGCCCCATGGCTGACTAATTTTTTTTATTTATGCAGAGGCCGA
GGCCGCCTCGGCCTCTGAGCTATTCCAGAAGTAGTGAGGAGGCTTTTTTGGAGGCCTAGGCTTTTGCAAA
GATCGATCAAGAGACAGGATGAGGATCGTTTCGCATGATTGAACAAGATGGATTGCACGCAGGTTCTCCG
GCCGCTTGGGTGGAGAGGCTATTCGGCTATGACTGGGCACAACAGACAATCGGCTGCTCTGATGCCGCCG
TGTTCCGGCTGTCAGCGCAGGGGCGCCCGGTTCTTTTTGTCAAGACCGACCTGTCCGGTGCCCTGAATGA
ACTGCAAGACGAGGCAGCGCGGCTATCGTGGCTGGCCACGACGGGCGTTCCTTGCGCAGCTGTGCTCGAC
GTTGTCACTGAAGCGGGAAGGGACTGGCTGCTATTGGGCGAAGTGCCGGGGCAGGATCTCCTGTCATCTC
ACCTTGCTCCTGCCGAGAAAGTATCCATCATGGCTGATGCAATGCGGCGGCTGCATACGCTTGATCCGGC
TACCTGCCCATTCGACCACCAAGCGAAACATCGCATCGAGCGAGCACGTACTCGGATGGAAGCCGGTCTT
GTCGATCAGGATGATCTGGACGAAGAGCATCAGGGGCTCGCGCCAGCCGAACTGTTCGCCAGGCTCAAGG
CGAGCATGCCCGACGGCGAGGATCTCGTCGTGACCCATGGCGATGCCTGCTTGCCGAATATCATGGTGGA
AAATGGCCGCTTTTCTGGATTCATCGACTGTGGCCGGCTGGGTGTGGCGGACCGCTATCAGGACATAGCG
TTGGCTACCCGTGATATTGCTGAAGAGCTTGGCGGCGAATGGGCTGACCGCTTCCTCGTGCTTTACGGTA
TCGCCGCTCCCGATTCGCAGCGCATCGCCTTCTATCGCCTTCTTGACGAGTTCTTCTGAGCGGGACTCTG
GGGTTCGAAATGACCGACCAAGCGACGCCCAACCTGCCATCACGAGATTTCGATTCCACCGCCGCCTTCT
ATGAAAGGTTGGGCTTCGGAATCGTTTTCCGGGACGCCGGCTGGATGATCCTCCAGCGCGGGGATCTCAT
GCTGGAGTTCTTCGCCCACCCTAGGGGGAGGCTAACTGAAACACGGAAGGAGACAATACCGGAAGGAACC
CGCGCTATGACGGCAATAAAAAGACAGAATAAAACGCACGGTGTTGGGTCGTTTGTTCATAAACGCGGGG
TTCGGTCCCAGGGCTGGCACTCTGTCGATACCCCACCGAGACCCCATTGGGGCCAATACGCCCGCGTTTC
TTCCTTTTCCCCACCCCACCCCCCAAGTTCGGGTGAAGGCCCAGGGCTCGCAGCCAACGTCGGGGCGGCA
GGCCCTGCCATAGCCTCAGGTTACTCATATATACTTTAGATTGATTTAAAACTTCATTTTTAATTTAAAA
GGATCTAGGTGAAGATCCTTTTTGATAATCTCATGACCAAAATCCCTTAACGTGAGTTTTCGTTCCACTG
AGCGTCAGACCCCGTAGAAAAGATCAAAGGATCTTCTTGAGATCCTTTTTTTCTGCGCGTAATCTGCTGC
TTGCAAACAAAAAAACCACCGCTACCAGCGGTGGTTTGTTTGCCGGATCAAGAGCTACCAACTCTTTTTC
CGAAGGTAACTGGCTTCAGCAGAGCGCAGATACCAAATACTGTCCTTCTAGTGTAGCCGTAGTTAGGCCA
CCACTTCAAGAACTCTGTAGCACCGCCTACATACCTCGCTCTGCTAATCCTGTTACCAGTGGCTGCTGCC
AGTGGCGATAAGTCGTGTCTTACCGGGTTGGACTCAAGACGATAGTTACCGGATAAGGCGCAGCGGTCGG
GCTGAACGGGGGGTTCGTGCACACAGCCCAGCTTGGAGCGAACGACCTACACCGAACTGAGATACCTACA
GCGTGAGCTATGAGAAAGCGCCACGCTTCCCGAAGGGAGAAAGGCGGACAGGTATCCGGTAAGCGGCAGG
GTCGGAACAGGAGAGCGCACGAGGGAGCTTCCAGGGGGAAACGCCTGGTATCTTTATAGTCCTGTCGGGT
TTCGCCACCTCTGACTTGAGCGTCGATTTTTGTGATGCTCGTCAGGGGGGCGGAGCCTATGGAAAAACGC
CAGCAACGCGGCCTTTTTACGGTTCCTGGCCTTTTGCTGGCCTTTTGCTCACATGTTCTTTCCTGCGTTA
TCCCCTGATTCTGTGGATAACCGTATTACCGCCATGCAT
Features (pLannotate 1.2.2; 15 found; start..end, strand, type, name):
     61..364     +  enhancer       CMV enhancer: human cytomegalovirus immediate early enhancer
    365..568     +  promoter       CMV promoter: human cytomegalovirus (CMV) immediate early promoter
    591..618     +  misc_feature   MCS (fragment): multiple cloning site
    619..2070    +  CDS            Mecp2: MECP2_MOUSE - Experimental evidence at protein level: Swiss-Prot protein existence level 1. Chromosomal protein that binds to methylated DNA. It can bind specifically to a single methyl-CpG pair. It is not influenced by sequences flanking the methyl-CpGs. Mediates transcriptional repression through interaction with histone deacetylase and the corepressor SIN3. Binds both 5-methylcytosine (5mC) and 5-hydroxymethylcytosine (5hmC)- containing DNA, with a preference for 5-methylcytosine (5mC). From Mus musculus (Mouse).
   2095..2814    +  CDS            EGFP: the original enhanced GFP (Yang et al., 1996) mammalian codon-optimized
   2831..2914    +  CDS            large T antigen (fragment): large T antigen from SV40 (simian virus 40)
   2937..3058    +  polyA_signal   SV40 poly(A) signal: SV40 polyadenylation signal
   3092..3520    -  rep_origin     f1 ori (sequence partly withheld): f1 bacteriophage origin of replication; arrow indicates direction of (+) strand synthesis
   3547..3651    +  promoter       AmpR promoter: bla
   3653..4010    +  promoter       SV40 promoter: SV40 enhancer and early promoter
   4045..4839    +  CDS            NeoR/KanR: aminoglycoside phosphotransferase from Tn5; aph(3')-II (or nptII); confers resistance to neomycin, kanamycin, and G418 (Geneticin®)
   4860..5012    +  CDS            ble (fragment): BLE_KLEPN - Experimental evidence at protein level: Swiss-Prot protein existence level 1. Binding protein with a strong affinity to the bleomycin family of antibiotics. Binds to CL990; an antimitotic-antibiotic compound. From Klebsiella pneumoniae.
   5071..5118    +  polyA_signal   HSV TK poly(A) signal: herpes simplex virus thymidine kinase polyadenylation signal (Cole and Stacy, 1985)
   5209..5225    -  polyA_signal   bGH poly(A) signal (fragment): bovine growth hormone polyadenylation signal
   5447..6035    +  rep_origin     ori: high-copy-number ColE1/pMB1/pBR322/pUC origin of replication
