>Addgene plasmid #110186 | pEGFP-N1_MeCP2(WT) | addgene full sequence | sequence record 210786 | Addgene NGS Result
TTATTAATAGTAATCAATTACGGGGTCATTAGTTCATAGCCCATATATGGAGTTCCGCGTTACATAACTT
ACGGTAAATGGCCCGCCTGGCTGACCGCCCAACGACCCCCGCCCATTGACGTCAATAATGACGTATGTTC
CCATAGTAACGCCAATAGGGACTTTCCATTGACGTCAATGGGTGGAGTATTTACGGTAAACTGCCCACTT
GGCAGTACATCAAGTGTATCATATGCCAAGTACGCCCCCTATTGACGTCAATGACGGTAAATGGCCCGCC
TGGCATTATGCCCAGTACATGACCTTATGGGACTTTCCTACTTGGCAGTACATCTACGTATTAGTCATCG
CTATTACCATGGTGATGCGGTTTTGGCAGTACATCAATGGGCGTGGATAGCGGTTTGACTCACGGGGATT
TCCAAGTCTCCACCCCATTGACGTCAATGGGAGTTTGTTTTGGCACCAAAATCAACGGGACTTTCCAAAA
TGTCGTAACAACTCCGCCCCATTGACGCAAATGGGCGGTAGGCGTGTACGGTGGGAGGTCTATATAAGCA
GAGCTGGTTTAGTGAACCGTCAGATCCGCTAGCGCTACCGGACTCAGATCTCGAGATGGTAGCTGGGATG
TTAGGGCTCAGGGAGGAAAAGTCAGAAGACCAGGATCTCCAGGGCCTCAGAGACAAGCCACTGAAGTTTA
AGAAGGCGAAGAAAGACAAGAAGGAGGACAAAGAAGGCAAGCATGAGCCACTACAACCTTCAGCCCACCA
TTCTGCAGAGCCAGCAGAGGCAGGCAAAGCAGAAACATCAGAAAGCTCAGGCTCTGCCCCAGCAGTGCCA
GAAGCCTCGGCTTCCCCCAAACAGCGGCGCTCCATTATCCGTGACCGGGGACCTATGTATGATGACCCCA
CCTTGCCTGAAGGTTGGACACGAAAGCTTAAACAAAGGAAGTCTGGCCGATCTGCTGGAAAGTATGATGT
ATATTTGATCAATCCCCAGGGAAAAGCTTTTCGCTCTAAAGTAGAATTGATTGCATACTTTGAAAAGGTG
GGAGACACCTCCTTGGACCCTAATGATTTTGACTTCACGGTAACTGGGAGAGGGAGCCCCTCCAGGAGAG
AGCAGAAACCACCTAAGAAGCCCAAATCTCCCAAAGCTCCAGGAACTGGCAGGGGTCGGGGACGCCCCAA
AGGGAGCGGCACTGGGAGACCAAAGGCAGCAGCATCAGAAGGTGTTCAGGTGAAAAGGGTCCTGGAGAAG
AGCCCTGGGAAACTTGTTGTCAAGATGCCTTTCCAAGCATCGCCTGGGGGTAAGGGTGAGGGAGGTGGGG
CTACCACATCTGCCCAGGTCATGGTGATCAAACGCCCTGGCAGAAAGCGAAAAGCTGAAGCTGACCCCCA
GGCCATTCCTAAGAAACGGGGTAGAAAGCCTGGGAGTGTGGTGGCAGCTGCTGCAGCTGAGGCCAAAAAG
AAAGCCGTGAAGGAGTCTTCCATACGGTCTGTGCATGAGACTGTGCTCCCCATCAAGAAGCGCAAGACCC
GGGAGACGGTCAGCATCGAGGTCAAGGAAGTGGTGAAGCCCCTGCTGGTGTCCACCCTTGGTGAGAAAAG
CGGGAAGGGACTGAAGACCTGCAAGAGCCCTGGGCGTAAAAGCAAGGAGAGCAGCCCCAAGGGGCGCAGC
AGCAGTGCCTCCTCCCCACCTAAGAAGGAGCACCATCATCACCACCATCACTCAGAGTCCACAAAGGCCC
CCATGCCACTGCTCCCATCCCCACCCCCACCTGAGCCTGAGAGCTCTGAGGACCCCATCAGCCCCCCTGA
GCCTCAGGACTTGAGCAGCAGCATCTGCAAAGAAGAGAAGATGCCCCGAGGAGGCTCACTGGAAAGCGAT
GGCTGCCCCAAGGAGCCAGCTAAGACTCAGCCTATGGTCGCCACCACTACCACAGTTGCAGAAAAGTACA
AACACCGAGGGGAGGGAGAGCGCAAAGACATTGTTTCATCTTCCATGCCAAGGCCAAACAGAGAGGAGCC
TGTGGACAGCCGGACGCCCGTGACCGAGAGAGTTAGCTGTAAGGATCCACCGGTCGCCACCATGGTGAGC
AAGGGCGAGGAGCTGTTCACCGGGGTGGTGCCCATCCTGGTCGAGCTGGACGGCGACGTAAACGGCCACA
AGTTCAGCGTGTCCGGCGAGGGCGAGGGCGATGCCACCTACGGCAAGCTGACCCTGAAGTTCATCTGCAC
CACCGGCAAGCTGCCCGTGCCCTGGCCCACCCTCGTGACCACCCTGACCTACGGCGTGCAGTGCTTCAGC
CGCTACCCCGACCACATGAAGCAGCACGACTTCTTCAAGTCCGCCATGCCCGAAGGCTACGTCCAGGAGC
GCACCATCTTCTTCAAGGACGACGGCAACTACAAGACCCGCGCCGAGGTGAAGTTCGAGGGCGACACCCT
GGTGAACCGCATCGAGCTGAAGGGCATCGACTTCAAGGAGGACGGCAACATCCTGGGGCACAAGCTGGAG
TACAACTACAACAGCCACAACGTCTATATCATGGCCGACAAGCAGAAGAACGGCATCAAGGTGAACTTCA
AGATCCGCCACAACATCGAGGACGGCAGCGTGCAGCTCGCCGACCACTACCAGCAGAACACCCCCATCGG
CGACGGCCCCGTGCTGCTGCCCGACAACCACTACCTGAGCACCCAGTCCGCCCTGAGCAAAGACCCCAAC
GAGAAGCGCGATCACATGGTCCTGCTGGAGTTCGTGACCGCCGCCGGGATCACTCTCGGCATGGACGAGC
TGTACAAGTAAAGCGGCCGCGACTCTAGATCATAATCAGCCATACCACATTTGTAGAGGTTTTACTTGCT
TTAAAAAACCTCCCACACCTCCCCCTGAACCTGAAACATAAAATGAATGCAATTGTTGTTGTTAACTTGT
TTATTGCAGCTTATAATGGTTACAAATAAAGCAATAGCATCACAAATTTCACAAATAAAGCATTTTTTTC
ACTGCATTCTAGTTGTGGTTTGTCCAAACTCATCAATGTATCTTAAGGCGTAAATTGTAAGCGTTAATAT
TTTGTTAAAATTCGCGTTAAATTTTTGTTAAATCAGCTCATTTTTTAACCAATAGGCCGAAATCGGCAAA
ATCCCTTATAAATCAAAAGAATAGACCGAGATAGGGT
[37 nt withheld, positions 3188-3224]
AAAGAACGTGGACTCCAACGTCAAAGG
[49 nt withheld, positions 3252-3300]
T
[91 nt withheld, positions 3302-3392]
G
[124 nt withheld, positions 3394-3517]
CAGGTGGCACTTTTCGGGGAAATGTGCGCGGAACCCCTATTTGTTTATTTTTCTAAATACATTCAAATAT
GTATCCGCTCATGAGACAATAACCCTGATAAATGCTTCAATAATATTGAAAAAGGAAGAGTCCTGAGGCG
GAAAGAACCAGCTGTGGAATGTGTGTCAGTTAGGGTGTGGAAAGTCCCCAGGCTCCCCAGCAGGCAGAAG
TATGCAAAGCATGCATCTCAATTAGTCAGCAACCAGGTGTGGAAAGTCCCCAGGCTCCCCAGCAGGCAGA
AGTATGCAAAGCATGCATCTCAATTAGTCAGCAACCATAGTCCCGCCCCTAACTCCGCCCATCCCGCCCC
TAACTCCGCCCAGTTCCGCCCATTCTCCGCCCCATGGCTGACTAATTTTTTTTATTTATGCAGAGGCCGA
GGCCGCCTCGGCCTCTGAGCTATTCCAGAAGTAGTGAGGAGGCTTTTTTGGAGGCCTAGGCTTTTGCAAA
GATCGATCAAGAGACAGGATGAGGATCGTTTCGCATGATTGAACAAGATGGATTGCACGCAGGTTCTCCG
GCCGCTTGGGTGGAGAGGCTATTCGGCTATGACTGGGCACAACAGACAATCGGCTGCTCTGATGCCGCCG
TGTTCCGGCTGTCAGCGCAGGGGCGCCCGGTTCTTTTTGTCAAGACCGACCTGTCCGGTGCCCTGAATGA
ACTGCAAGACGAGGCAGCGCGGCTATCGTGGCTGGCCACGACGGGCGTTCCTTGCGCAGCTGTGCTCGAC
GTTGTCACTGAAGCGGGAAGGGACTGGCTGCTATTGGGCGAAGTGCCGGGGCAGGATCTCCTGTCATCTC
ACCTTGCTCCTGCCGAGAAAGTATCCATCATGGCTGATGCAATGCGGCGGCTGCATACGCTTGATCCGGC
TACCTGCCCATTCGACCACCAAGCGAAACATCGCATCGAGCGAGCACGTACTCGGATGGAAGCCGGTCTT
GTCGATCAGGATGATCTGGACGAAGAGCATCAGGGGCTCGCGCCAGCCGAACTGTTCGCCAGGCTCAAGG
CGAGCATGCCCGACGGCGAGGATCTCGTCGTGACCCATGGCGATGCCTGCTTGCCGAATATCATGGTGGA
AAATGGCCGCTTTTCTGGATTCATCGACTGTGGCCGGCTGGGTGTGGCGGACCGCTATCAGGACATAGCG
TTGGCTACCCGTGATATTGCTGAAGAGCTTGGCGGCGAATGGGCTGACCGCTTCCTCGTGCTTTACGGTA
TCGCCGCTCCCGATTCGCAGCGCATCGCCTTCTATCGCCTTCTTGACGAGTTCTTCTGAGCGGGACTCTG
GGGTTCGAAATGACCGACCAAGCGACGCCCAACCTGCCATCACGAGATTTCGATTCCACCGCCGCCTTCT
ATGAAAGGTTGGGCTTCGGAATCGTTTTCCGGGACGCCGGCTGGATGATCCTCCAGCGCGGGGATCTCAT
GCTGGAGTTCTTCGCCCACCCTAGGGGGAGGCTAACTGAAACACGGAAGGAGACAATACCGGAAGGAACC
CGCGCTATGACGGCAATAAAAAGACAGAATAAAACGCACGGTGTTGGGTCGTTTGTTCATAAACGCGGGG
TTCGGTCCCAGGGCTGGCACTCTGTCGATACCCCACCGAGACCCCATTGGGGCCAATACGCCCGCGTTTC
TTCCTTTTCCCCACCCCACCCCCCAAGTTCGGGTGAAGGCCCAGGGCTCGCAGCCAACGTCGGGGCGGCA
GGCCCTGCCATAGCCTCAGGTTACTCATATATACTTTAGATTGATTTAAAACTTCATTTTTAATTTAAAA
GGATCTAGGTGAAGATCCTTTTTGATAATCTCATGACCAAAATCCCTTAACGTGAGTTTTCGTTCCACTG
AGCGTCAGACCCCGTAGAAAAGATCAAAGGATCTTCTTGAGATCCTTTTTTTCTGCGCGTAATCTGCTGC
TTGCAAACAAAAAAACCACCGCTACCAGCGGTGGTTTGTTTGCCGGATCAAGAGCTACCAACTCTTTTTC
CGAAGGTAACTGGCTTCAGCAGAGCGCAGATACCAAATACTGTTCTTCTAGTGTAGCCGTAGTTAGGCCA
CCACTTCAAGAACTCTGTAGCACCGCCTACATACCTCGCTCTGCTAATCCTGTTACCAGTGGCTGCTGCC
AGTGGCGATAAGTCGTGTCTTACCGGGTTGGACTCAAGACGATAGTTACCGGATAAGGCGCAGCGGTCGG
GCTGAACGGGGGGTTCGTGCACACAGCCCAGCTTGGAGCGAACGACCTACACCGAACTGAGATACCTACA
GCGTGAGCTATGAGAAAGCGCCACGCTTCCCGAAGGGAGAAAGGCGGACAGGTATCCGGTAAGCGGCAGG
GTCGGAACAGGAGAGCGCACGAGGGAGCTTCCAGGGGGAAACGCCTGGTATCTTTATAGTCCTGTCGGGT
TTCGCCACCTCTGACTTGAGCGTCGATTTTTGTGATGCTCGTCAGGGGGGCGGAGCCTATGGAAAAACGC
CAGCAACGCGGCCTTTTTACGGTTCCTGGCCTTTTGCTGGCCTTTTGCTCACATGTTCTTTCCTGCGTTA
TCCCCTGATTCTGTGGATAACCGTATTACCGCCATGCATTAG
Features (pLannotate 1.2.2; 15 found; start..end, strand, type, name):
     58..361     +  enhancer       CMV enhancer: human cytomegalovirus immediate early enhancer
    362..565     +  promoter       CMV promoter: human cytomegalovirus (CMV) immediate early promoter
    588..615     +  misc_feature   MCS (fragment): multiple cloning site
    616..2067    +  CDS            Mecp2: MECP2_MOUSE - Experimental evidence at protein level: Swiss-Prot protein existence level 1. Chromosomal protein that binds to methylated DNA. It can bind specifically to a single methyl-CpG pair. It is not influenced by sequences flanking the methyl-CpGs. Mediates transcriptional repression through interaction with histone deacetylase and the corepressor SIN3. Binds both 5-methylcytosine (5mC) and 5-hydroxymethylcytosine (5hmC)- containing DNA, with a preference for 5-methylcytosine (5mC). From Mus musculus (Mouse).
   2092..2811    +  CDS            EGFP: the original enhanced GFP (Yang et al., 1996) mammalian codon-optimized
   2828..2911    +  CDS            large T antigen (fragment): large T antigen from SV40 (simian virus 40)
   2934..3055    +  polyA_signal   SV40 poly(A) signal: SV40 polyadenylation signal
   3089..3517    -  rep_origin     f1 ori (sequence partly withheld): f1 bacteriophage origin of replication; arrow indicates direction of (+) strand synthesis
   3544..3648    +  promoter       AmpR promoter: bla
   3650..4007    +  promoter       SV40 promoter: SV40 enhancer and early promoter
   4042..4836    +  CDS            NeoR/KanR: aminoglycoside phosphotransferase from Tn5; aph(3')-II (or nptII); confers resistance to neomycin, kanamycin, and G418 (Geneticin®)
   4857..5009    +  CDS            ble (fragment): BLE_KLEPN - Experimental evidence at protein level: Swiss-Prot protein existence level 1. Binding protein with a strong affinity to the bleomycin family of antibiotics. Binds to CL990; an antimitotic-antibiotic compound. From Klebsiella pneumoniae.
   5068..5115    +  polyA_signal   HSV TK poly(A) signal: herpes simplex virus thymidine kinase polyadenylation signal (Cole and Stacy, 1985)
   5206..5222    -  polyA_signal   bGH poly(A) signal (fragment): bovine growth hormone polyadenylation signal
   5444..6032    +  rep_origin     ori: high-copy-number ColE1/pMB1/pBR322/pUC origin of replication
