[The description below was written by a language model from this plasmid's Addgene catalogue record and pLannotate feature annotations shown in this document.]
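Description:
pEGFP-N1_MeCP2(WT) is a mammalian expression plasmid built on the Clontech pEGFP-N1 backbone that produces wild-type mouse MeCP2 fused at its C terminus to EGFP. The full-length cDNA of the e2 isoform was inserted between the XhoI and BamHI sites of the multiple cloning site, both of which are retained. This places the Mecp2 coding sequence directly upstream of EGFP, separated by a short linker derived from the remaining polylinker. Transcription is driven by the human cytomegalovirus immediate early enhancer and promoter and terminated by the SV40 polyadenylation signal. MeCP2 is a chromosomal protein that binds methylated CpG sites and mediates transcriptional repression through corepressor and histone deacetylase interactions. The EGFP tag allows its expression and localisation to be followed by fluorescence in transfected cells.

The plasmid is maintained at high copy in E. coli through a pUC-type ColE1 origin and also carries an f1 phage origin. A single Tn5 aminoglycoside phosphotransferase gene serves both hosts. A bacterial bla promoter drives it for kanamycin selection, while the adjacent SV40 enhancer/early promoter and the HSV TK polyadenylation signal allow G418 selection in mammalian cells. The small large T antigen, ble and bGH poly(A) fragments in the annotation appear to be short partial matches within backbone sequence rather than functional elements.

The depositor sequence and the repository's sequencing result are both 6,149 nt and give the same feature layout, offset by three bases. The record states the purpose as expression of wild-type mouse MeCP2 in mammalian cells, and the associated work concerns truncated MeCP2 variants and Rett syndrome-like defects. In that context this construct plausibly serves as the full-length reference, though the record does not say so.
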