Addgene plasmid #110186: pEGFP-N1_MeCP2(WT)
Purpose: Expression of mouse MeCP2 (WT) in mammalian cells
Depositing lab: Adrian Bird. Publication: Radically truncated MeCP2 rescues Rett syndrome-like neurological defects. Tillotson R, Selfridge J, Koerner MV, Gadalla KKE, Guy J, De Sousa D, Hector RD, Cobb SR, Bird A. Nature. 2017 Oct 19;550(7676):398-401. doi: 10.1038/nature24058. Epub 2017 Oct 11. PubMed 29019980.
Backbone
  Vector backbone: pEGFP-N1
  Backbone manufacturer: Clontech
  Backbone size w/o insert (bp): 4680
  Vector type: Mammalian Expression
Growth in bacteria
  Bacterial resistance: Kanamycin, 50 μg/mL
  Growth temperature: 37°C
  Growth strain: DH5alpha
  Copy number: High Copy
Gene/Insert
  Gene/Insert name: MeCP2_e2 FL (mouse cDNA)
  Species: M. musculus (mouse)
  Insert size (bp): 1469
  Mutation: wild type
  Entrez Gene: Mecp2 (a.k.a. 1500041B07Rik, D630021H01Rik, Mbd5, WBP10)
  Promoter: CMV
  Tag / fusion protein: EGFP (C terminal on insert)
  Cloning method: Restriction Enzyme; 5′ cloning site XhoI (not destroyed); 3′ cloning site BamHI (not destroyed)
  Sequencing primers: 5′ aaatgtcgtaacaactccgc; 3′ acaaaccacaactagaatgcag
Terms and licenses: Academic/Nonprofit Terms; Industry Terms: Not Available to Industry
How to cite: pEGFP-N1_MeCP2(WT) was a gift from Adrian Bird (Addgene plasmid # 110186 ; http://n2t.net/addgene:110186 ; RRID:Addgene_110186)
