>Addgene plasmid #110186 | pEGFP-N1_MeCP2(WT) | depositor partial sequence | sequence record 207351 | insert up to restriction sites: 5' XhoI and 3' BamHI, before EGFP sequence in commercial vector
CTCGAGATGGTAGCTGGGATGTTAGGGCTCAGGGAGGAAAAGTCAGAAGACCAGGATCTCCAGGGCCTCA
GAGACAAGCCACTGAAGTTTAAGAAGGCGAAGAAAGACAAGAAGGAGGACAAAGAAGGCAAGCATGAGCC
ACTACAACCTTCAGCCCACCATTCTGCAGAGCCAGCAGAGGCAGGCAAAGCAGAAACATCAGAAAGCTCA
GGCTCTGCCCCAGCAGTGCCAGAAGCCTCGGCTTCCCCCAAACAGCGGCGCTCCATTATCCGTGACCGGG
GACCTATGTATGATGACCCCACCTTGCCTGAAGGTTGGACACGAAAGCTTAAACAAAGGAAGTCTGGCCG
ATCTGCTGGAAAGTATGATGTATATTTGATCAATCCCCAGGGAAAAGCTTTTCGCTCTAAAGTAGAATTG
ATTGCATACTTTGAAAAGGTGGGAGACACCTCCTTGGACCCTAATGATTTTGACTTCACGGTAACTGGGA
GAGGGAGCCCCTCCAGGAGAGAGCAGAAACCACCTAAGAAGCCCAAATCTCCCAAAGCTCCAGGAACTGG
CAGGGGTCGGGGACGCCCCAAAGGGAGCGGCACTGGGAGACCAAAGGCAGCAGCATCAGAAGGTGTTCAG
GTGAAAAGGGTCCTGGAGAAGAGCCCTGGGAAACTTGTTGTCAAGATGCCTTTCCAAGCATCGCCTGGGG
GTAAGGGTGAGGGAGGTGGGGCTACCACATCTGCCCAGGTCATGGTGATCAAACGCCCTGGCAGAAAGCG
AAAAGCTGAAGCTGACCCCCAGGCCATTCCTAAGAAACGGGGTAGAAAGCCTGGGAGTGTGGTGGCAGCT
GCTGCAGCTGAGGCCAAAAAGAAAGCCGTGAAGGAGTCTTCCATACGGTCTGTGCATGAGACTGTGCTCC
CCATCAAGAAGCGCAAGACCCGGGAGACGGTCAGCATCGAGGTCAAGGAAGTGGTGAAGCCCCTGCTGGT
GTCCACCCTTGGTGAGAAAAGCGGGAAGGGACTGAAGACCTGCAAGAGCCCTGGGCGTAAAAGCAAGGAG
AGCAGCCCCAAGGGGCGCAGCAGCAGTGCCTCCTCCCCACCTAAGAAGGAGCACCATCATCACCACCATC
ACTCAGAGTCCACAAAGGCCCCCATGCCACTGCTCCCATCCCCACCCCCACCTGAGCCTGAGAGCTCTGA
GGACCCCATCAGCCCCCCTGAGCCTCAGGACTTGAGCAGCAGCATCTGCAAAGAAGAGAAGATGCCCCGA
GGAGGCTCACTGGAAAGCGATGGCTGCCCCAAGGAGCCAGCTAAGACTCAGCCTATGGTCGCCACCACTA
CCACAGTTGCAGAAAAGTACAAACACCGAGGGGAGGGAGAGCGCAAAGACATTGTTTCATCTTCCATGCC
AAGGCCAAACAGAGAGGAGCCTGTGGACAGCCGGACGCCCGTGACCGAGAGAGTTAGCTGTAAGGATCC
